Addgene plasmid #126115: pBbB12a-GFP
Purpose: Constitutive expression vector for Escherichia coli. BglBrick compatible.
Depositing lab: Nigel Scrutton. Depositing organization: University of Manchester. Publication: SelProm: A Queryable and Predictive Expression Vector Selection Tool for Escherichia coli. Jervis AJ, Carbonell P, Taylor S, Sung R, Dunstan MS, Robinson CJ, Breitling R, Takano E, Scrutton NS. ACS Synth Biol. 2019 Mar 18. doi: 10.1021/acssynbio.8b00399. PubMed 30870592.
Backbone
  Vector backbone: pBb
  Backbone size w/o insert (bp): 2663
  Vector type: Bacterial Expression, Synthetic Biology
Growth in bacteria
  Bacterial resistance: Ampicillin, 100 μg/mL
  Growth temperature: 37°C
  Growth strain: DH5alpha
  Copy number: High Copy
Gene/Insert
  Gene/Insert name: GFPuv
  Species: Synthetic
  Insert size (bp): 717
  Promoter: J23151
  Cloning method: Unknown
  Sequencing primers: 5′ GTTATTGTCTCATGAGCGGATAC
Terms and licenses: Academic/Nonprofit Terms; Industry Terms: Not Available to Industry
Depositor comments: Cloning method was In-Fusion.
How to cite: pBbB12a-GFP was a gift from Nigel Scrutton (Addgene plasmid # 126115 ; http://n2t.net/addgene:126115 ; RRID:Addgene_126115)
