[The description below was written by a language model from this plasmid's Addgene catalogue record and pLannotate feature annotations shown in this document.]
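Description:
pBbB12a-GFP is a small (about 3.4 kb) bacterial expression plasmid from the BglBrick-compatible pBb vector series, designed for constitutive gene expression in Escherichia coli and used in synthetic biology work. It replicates from the pBBR1 origin, with the pBBR1 oriV and its cognate Rep protein gene both annotated; this replicon originates from a broad-host-range Bordetella bronchiseptica plasmid. The catalogue lists the plasmid as high copy. Selection is by ampicillin through a β-lactamase gene driven by its native bla promoter and followed by a phage lambda t0 terminator, which insulates the marker from the rest of the plasmid.

The payload is a 717 bp synthetic GFPuv reporter, a UV-excitable Aequorea victoria GFP variant; the automated annotation labels this coding sequence as the related αGFP. According to the record, expression is driven by J23151, a member of the Anderson family of constitutive sigma-70 promoters. The feature table instead reports a partial match to J23119, which most likely reflects the close sequence similarity among members of that promoter family rather than a different part. No repressor gene or inducible control element is annotated, consistent with constitutive expression. Transcription of the reporter ends at a tandem terminator pair, rrnB T1 followed by the phage T7 Te terminator, limiting read-through into the replication region.

The plasmid belongs to a set of vectors characterised for an expression vector selection tool for E. coli, where GFP fluorescence reports the output of a given promoter, origin and marker combination. BglBrick compatibility implies the reporter can be exchanged for other genes of interest by standardised assembly, although the restriction sites themselves are not annotated in the feature table.
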