Features (pLannotate 1.2.2; 9 found; start..end, strand, type, name):
     13..41      +  promoter       J23119 promoter (fragment): bacterial promoter (Registry of Standard Biological Parts BBa J23119)
     87..800     +  CDS            &alpha;GFP: &alpha;GFP is a basic (constitutively fluorescent) long stokes shift fluorescent protein published in 1996, derived from Aequorea victoria.
    836..907     +  terminator     rrnB T1 terminator: transcription terminator T1 from the E. coli rrnB gene
    923..950     +  terminator     T7Te terminator: phage T7 early transcription terminator
   1017..1679    -  CDS            pBBR1 Rep: replication protein for the broad-host-range plasmid pBBR1 from Bordetella bronchiseptica
   1680..2253    -  rep_origin     pBBR1 oriV (fragment): replication origin of the broad-host-range plasmid pBBR1 from Bordetella bronchiseptica; requires the pBBR1 Rep protein for replication
   2266..2360    -  terminator     lambda t0 terminator: transcription terminator from phage lambda
   2390..3250    -  CDS            AmpR: β-lactamase; bla; confers resistance to ampicillin, carbenicillin, and related antibiotics
   3251..3355    -  promoter       AmpR promoter: bla
>Addgene plasmid #126115 | pBbB12a-GFP | addgene full sequence | sequence record 247010 | Addgene NGS Result
GACGTCTTGATGGCTAGCTCAGTCCTAGGTACAATGCTAGCAGGTTTAATCGAATTCAAAAGATCTTTTA
AGAAGGAGATATACATATGAGTAAAGGAGAAGAACTTTTCACTGGAGTTGTCCCAATTCTTGTTGAATTA
GATGGTGATGTTAATGGGCACAAATTTTCTGTCAGTGGAGAGGGTGAAGGTGATGCAACATACGGAAAAC
TTACCCTTAAATTTATTTGCACTACTGGAAAACTACCTGTTCCGTGGCCAACACTTGTCACTACTTTCTC
TTATGGTGTTCAATGCTTTTCCCGTTATCCGGATCACATGAAACGGCATGACTTTTTCAAGAGTGCCATG
CCCGAAGGTTATGTACAGGAACGCACTATATCTTTCAAAGATGACGGGAACTACAAGACGCGTGCTGAAG
TCAAGTTTGAAGGTGATACCCTTGTTAATCGTATCGAGTTAAAAGGTATTGATTTTAAAGAAGATGGAAA
CATTCTCGGACACAAACTGGAGTACAACTATAACTCACACAATGTATACATCACGGCAGACAAACAAAAG
AATGGAATCAAAGCTAACTTCAAAATTCGCCACAACATTGAAGATGGCTCCGTTCAACTAGCAGACCATT
ATCAACAAAATACTCCAATTGGCGATGGCCCTGTCCTTTTACCAGACAACCATTACCTGTCCACACAATC
TGCCCTTTCGAAAGATCCCAACGAAAAGCGTGACCACATGGTCCTTCTTGAGTTTGTAACTGCTGCTGGG
ATTACACATGGCATGGATGAGCTCTACAAATAAGGATCCAAACTCGAGTAAGGATCTCCAGGCATCAAAT
AAAACGAAAGGCTCAGTCGAAAGACTGGGCCTTTCGTTTTATCTGTTGTTTGTCGGTGAACGCTCTCTAC
TAGAGTCACACTGGCTCACCTTCGGGTGGGCCTTTCTGCGTTTATACCTAGGCTACAGCCGATAGTCTGG
AACAGCGCACTTACGGGTTGCTGCGCAACCCAAGTGCTACCGGCGCGGCAGCGTGACCCGTGTCGGCGGC
TCCAACGGCTCGCCATCGTCCAGAAAACACGGCTCATCGGGCATCGGCAGGCGCTGCTGCCCGCGCCGTT
CCCATTCCTCCGTTTCGGTCAAGGCTGGCAGGTCTGGTTCCATGCCCGGAATGCCGGGCTGGCTGGGCGG
CTCCTCGCCGGGGCCGGTCGGTAGTTGCTGCTCGCCCGGATACAGGGTCGGGATGCGGCGCAGGTCGCCA
TGCCCCAACAGCGATTCGTCCTGGTCGTCGTGATCAACCACCACGGCGGCACTGAACACCGACAGGCGCA
ACTGGTCGCGGGGCTGGCCCCACGCCACGCGGTCATTGACCACGTAGGCCAACACGGTGCCGGGGCCGTT
GAGCTTCACGACGGAGATCCAGCGCTCGGCCACCAAGTCCTTGACTGCGTATTGGACCGTCCGCAAAGAA
CGTCCGATGAGCTTGGAAAGTGTCTTCTGGCTGACCACCACGGCGTTCTGGTGGCCCATCTGCGCCACGA
GGTGATGCAGCAGCATTGCCGCCGTGGGTTTCCTCGCAATAAGCCCGGCCCACGCCTCATGCGCTTTGCG
TTCCGTTTGCACCCAGTGACCGGGCTTGTTCTTGGCTTGAATGCCGATTTCTCTGGACTGCGTGGCCATG
CTTATCTCCATGCGGTAGGGGTGCCGCACGGTTGCGGCACCATGCGCAATCAGCTGCAACTTTTCGGCAG
CGCGACAACAATTATGCGTTGCGTAAAAGTGGCAGTCAATTACAGATTTTCTTTAACCTACGCAATGAGC
TATTGCGGGGGGTGCCGCAATGAGCTGTTGCGTACCCCCCTTTTTTAAGTTGTTGATTTTTAAGTCTTTC
GCATTTCGCCCTATATCTAGTTCTTTGGTGCCCAAAGAAGGGCACCCCTGCGGGGTTCCCCCACGCCTTC
GGCGCGGCTCCCCCTCCGGCAAAAAGTGGCCCCTCCGGGGCTTGTTGATCGACTGCGCGGCCTTCGGCCT
TGCCCAAGGTGGCGCTGCCCCCTTGGAACCCCCGCACTCGCCGCCGTGAGGCTCGGGGGGCAGGCGGGCG
GGCTTCGCCCTTCGACTGCCCCCACTCGCATAGGCTTGGGTCGTTCCAGGCGCGTCAAGGCCAAGCCGCT
GCGCGGTCGCTGCGCGAGCCTTGACCCGCCTTCCACTTGGTGTCCAACCGGCAAGCGAAGCGCGCAGGCC
GCAGGCCGGAGGCACTAGTGCTTGGATTCTCACCAATAAAAAACGCCCGGCGGCAACCGAGCGTTCTGAA
CAAATCCAGATGGAGTTCTGAGGTCATTACTGGATCTATCAACAGGAGTCCAAGCGAGCTCGTAAACTTG
GTCTGACAGTTACCAATGCTTAATCAGTGAGGCACCTATCTCAGCGATCTGTCTATTTCGTTCATCCATA
GTTGCCTGACTCCCCGTCGTGTAGATAACTACGATACGGGAGGGCTTACCATCTGGCCCCAGTGCTGCAA
TGATACCGCGAGACCCACGCTCACCGGCTCCAGATTTATCAGCAATAAACCAGCCAGCCGGAAGGGCCGA
GCGCAGAAGTGGTCCTGCAACTTTATCCGCCTCCATCCAGTCTATTAATTGTTGCCGGGAAGCTAGAGTA
AGTAGTTCGCCAGTTAATAGTTTGCGCAACGTTGTTGCCATTGCTACAGGCATCGTGGTGTCACGCTCGT
CGTTTGGTATGGCTTCATTCAGCTCCGGTTCCCAACGATCAAGGCGAGTTACATGATCCCCCATGTTGTG
CAAAAAAGCGGTTAGCTCCTTCGGTCCTCCGATCGTTGTCAGAAGTAAGTTGGCCGCAGTGTTATCACTC
ATGGTTATGGCAGCACTGCATAATTCTCTTACTGTCATGCCATCCGTAAGATGCTTTTCTGTGACTGGTG
AGTACTCAACCAAGTCATTCTGAGAATAGTGTATGCGGCGACCGAGTTGCTCTTGCCCGGCGTCAATACG
GGATAATACCGCGCCACATAGCAGAACTTTAAAAGTGCTCATCATTGGAAAACGTTCTTCGGGGCGAAAA
CTCTCAAGGATCTTACCGCTGTTGAGATCCAGTTCGATGTAACCCACTCGTGCACCCAACTGATCTTCAG
CATCTTTTACTTTCACCAGCGTTTCTGGGTGAGCAAAAACAGGAAGGCAAAATGCCGCAAAAAAGGGAAT
AAGGGCGACACGGAAATGTTGAATACTCATACTCTTCCTTTTTCAATATTATTGAAGCATTTATCAGGGT
TATTGTCTCATGAGCGGATACATATTTGAATGTATTTAGAAAAATAAACAAATAGGGGTTCCGCGCACAT
TTCCCCGAAAAGTGCCACCT
